Addgene plasmid #123442: TRBV11-1
Purpose: construction of TCR
Depositing lab: Catherine Wu. Depositing organization: Dana-Farber Cancer Institute. Publication: A cloning and expression system to probe T-cell receptor specificity and assess functional avidity to neoantigens. Hu Z, Anandappa AJ, Sun J, Kim J, Leet DE, Bozym DJ, Chen C, Williams L, Shukla SA, Zhang W, Tabbaa D, Steelman S, Olive O, Livak KJ, Kishi H, Muraguchi A, Guleria I, Stevens J, Lane WJ, Burkhardt UE, Fritsch EF, Neuberg D, Ott PA, Keskin DB, Hacohen N, Wu CJ. Blood. 2018 Nov 1;132(18):1911-1921. doi: 10.1182/blood-2018-04-843763. Epub 2018 Aug 27. PubMed 30150207.
Backbone
  Vector backbone: pUC57-kanamycin
  Vector type: Bacterial Expression
Growth in bacteria
  Bacterial resistance: Kanamycin, 50 μg/mL
  Growth temperature: 37°C
  Growth strain: DH5alpha
  Copy number: High Copy
Gene/Insert
  Gene/Insert name: TRBV11-1
  Species: H. sapiens (human)
  Mutation: WT
  Entrez Gene: TRBV11-1 (a.k.a. TCRBV11S1, TCRBV21S1, TRBV111)
  Cloning method: Unknown
Terms and licenses: Academic/Nonprofit Terms; Industry Terms: Not Available to Industry
Depositor comments: Cloning Method: Golden Gate.
How to cite: TRBV11-1 was a gift from Catherine Wu (Addgene plasmid # 123442 ; http://n2t.net/addgene:123442 ; RRID:Addgene_123442)
