[The description below was written by a language model from this plasmid's Addgene catalogue record and pLannotate feature annotations shown in this document.]
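Description:
TRBV11-1 is a small (about 3.4 kb) high-copy bacterial plasmid built on the pUC57-kanamycin cloning backbone. It carries a wild-type human T-cell receptor beta variable gene segment as a building block for assembling complete TCRs. It is propagated in E. coli through the ColE1/pUC-type origin of replication and selected with kanamycin via the aph(3')-Ia aminoglycoside phosphotransferase gene. The remaining backbone annotations are typical pUC remnants: a lac promoter with its operator and CAP binding site, a disrupted lacZα fragment flanking the cloning region, and short fragments of lacI, rop and the pBR322 bom region. Although the catalogue lists the vector type as bacterial expression, the record shows no dedicated promoter for the insert, and the plasmid is best understood as a storage and donor vector.

The automated annotation places a roughly 330 bp variable-segment coding fragment in the insert region. It labels this as TRBV11-2 rather than TRBV11-1, which most likely reflects the close similarity of these family members and a best-hit assignment by the annotation tool, although the record does not resolve the difference. Immediately downstream, on the same strand, the table also reports a TRAC coding sequence (the constant region of the TCR alpha chain), which the catalogue entry does not mention. This suggests the fragment was designed with both elements so that it could slot into a combined beta/alpha chain assembly, but the exact layout, any linker between the two, and the flanking restriction sites are not stated. The depositor notes Golden Gate as the cloning method, consistent with use as one module in a library of V-segment plasmids. Such modules are combined with CDR3/J and other TCR parts to reconstruct paired receptors for testing antigen specificity and functional avidity, for example against neoantigens.
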