Features (pLannotate 1.2.2; 11 found; start..end, strand, type, name):
    137..236     +  misc_feature   bom (fragment): basis of mobility region from pBR322
    242..399     -  CDS            lacZα (fragment): LacZα fragment of β-galactosidase; lacZ fragment
    453..779     +  CDS            TRBV11-2 (fragment): TVBK2_HUMAN - Also known as TCRBV21S3A2N2T From Homo sapiens (Human).
    842..1255    +  CDS            TRAC: TRAC_HUMAN - Also known as TCRA. Experimental evidence at protein level: Swiss-Prot protein existence level 1. Constant region of T cell receptor (TR) alpha chain (PubMed:24600447). Alpha-beta T cell receptors are antigen specific receptors which are essential to the immune response and are present on the cell surface of T lymphocytes. Recognize peptide-major histocompatibility (MH) (pMH) complexes that are displayed by antigen presenting cells (APC), a prerequisite for efficient T cell adaptive immunity against pathogens (PubMed:25493333). Binding of alpha-beta TR to pMH complex initiates TR-
   1361..1377    -  protein_bind   lac operator: The lac repressor binds to the lac operator to inhibit transcription in E. coli. This inhibition can be relieved by adding lactose or isopropyl-β-D-thiogalactopyranoside (IPTG). lac repressor encoded by lacI
   1385..1415    -  promoter       lac promoter: promoter for the E. coli lac operon
   1430..1451    -  protein_bind   CAP binding site: CAP binding activates transcription in the presence of cAMP. E. coli catabolite activator protein
   1464..1556    -  CDS            lacI (fragment): lac repressor; lacI; The lac repressor binds to the lac operator to inhibit transcription in E. coli. This inhibition can be relieved by adding lactose or isopropyl-β-D-thiogalactopyranoside (IPTG).
   1739..2327    -  rep_origin     ori: high-copy-number ColE1/pMB1/pBR322/pUC origin of replication
   2505..3314    -  CDS            KanR: aminoglycoside phosphotransferase; aph(3')-Ia; confers resistance to kanamycin in bacteria or G418 (Geneticin®) in eukaryotes
   3421..35      +  CDS            rop (fragment) (across the origin): Rop protein, which maintains plasmids at low copy number; rop
>Addgene plasmid #123442 | TRBV11-1 | addgene full sequence | sequence record 245017 | Addgene NGS Result
TCGCGCGTTTCGGTGATGACGGTGAAAACCTCTGACACATGCAGCTCCCGGAGACGGTCACAGCTTGTCT
GTAAGCGGATGCCGGGAGCAGACAAGCCCGTCAGGGCGCGTCAGCGGGTGTTGGCGGGTGTCGGGGCTGG
CTTAACTATGCGGCATCAGAGCAGATTGTACTGAGAGTGCACCATATGCGGTGTGAAATACCGCACAGAT
GCGTAAGGAGAAAATACCGCATCAGGCGCCATTCGCCATTCAGGCTGCGCAACTGTTGGGAAGGGCGATC
GGTGCGGGCCTCTTCGCTATTACGCCAGCTGGCGAAAGGGGGATGTGCTGCAAGGCGATTAAGTTGGGTA
ACGCCAGGGTTTTCCCAGTCACGACGTTGTAAAACGACGGCCAGAGAATTCGAGCTCGGTACCTCGCGAA
TACATCTAGATGGGGATCCACCGGTCGCCACCATGAGCACCAGGCTTCTCTGCTGGATGGCCCTCTGTCT
CCTGGGGGCAGAACTCTCAGAAGCTGAAGTTGCCCAGTCCCCCAGATATAAGATTACAGAGAAAAGCCAG
GCTGTGGCTTTTTGGTGTGATCCTATTTCTGGCCATGCTACCCTTTACTGGTACCGGCAGATCCTGGGAC
AGGGCCCGGAGCTTCTGGTTCAATTTCAGGATGAGAGTGTAGTAGATGATTCACAGTTGCCTAAGGATCG
ATTTTCTGCAGAGAGGCTCAAAGGAGTAGACTCCACTCTCAAGATCCAGCCTGCAGAGCTTGGGGACTCG
GCCATGTATGAGACCTAAGGTGGTGGTGGTTCTGGTTCTGGTTCTGGTGGTGGTTCTGGTGGTGGTCTCT
GAACCCTGACCCTGCCGTGTACCAGCTGAGAGACTCTAAATCCAGTGACAAGTCTGTCTGCCTATTCACC
GATTTTGATTCTCAAACAAATGTGTCACAAAGTAAGGATTCTGATGTGTATATCACAGACAAAACTGTGC
TAGACATGAGGTCTATGGACTTCAAGAGCAACAGTGCTGTGGCCTGGAGCAACAAATCTGACTTTGCATG
TGCAAACGCCTTCAACAACAGCATTATTCCAGAAGACACCTTCTTCCCCAGCCCAGAAAGTTCCTGTGAT
GTCAAGCTGGTCGAGAAAAGCTTTGAAACAGATACGAACCTAAACTTTCAAAACCTGTCAGTGATTGGGT
TCCGAATCCTCCTCCTGAAAGTGGCCGGGTTTAATCTGCTCATGACGCTGCGGCTGTGGTCCAGCTAAAG
CGGCCGCGTCGACAATCAAATCGGATCCCGGGCCCGTCGACTGCAGAGGCCTGCATGCAAGCTTGGTGTA
ATCATGGTCATAGCTGTTTCCTGTGTGAAATTGTTATCCGCTCACAATTCCACACAACATACGAGCCGGA
AGCATAAAGTGTAAAGCCTGGGGTGCCTAATGAGTGAGCTAACTCACATTAATTGCGTTGCGCTCACTGC
CCGCTTTCCAGTCGGGAAACCTGTCGTGCCAGCTGCATTAATGAATCGGCCAACGCGCGGGGAGAGGCGG
TTTGCGTATTGGGCGCTCTTCCGCTTCCTCGCTCACTGACTCGCTGCGCTCGGTCGTTCGGCTGCGGCGA
GCGGTATCAGCTCACTCAAAGGCGGTAATACGGTTATCCACAGAATCAGGGGATAACGCAGGAAAGAACA
TGTGAGCAAAAGGCCAGCAAAAGGCCAGGAACCGTAAAAAGGCCGCGTTGCTGGCGTTTTTCCATAGGCT
CCGCCCCCCTGACGAGCATCACAAAAATCGACGCTCAAGTCAGAGGTGGCGAAACCCGACAGGACTATAA
AGATACCAGGCGTTTCCCCCTGGAAGCTCCCTCGTGCGCTCTCCTGTTCCGACCCTGCCGCTTACCGGAT
ACCTGTCCGCCTTTCTCCCTTCGGGAAGCGTGGCGCTTTCTCATAGCTCACGCTGTAGGTATCTCAGTTC
GGTGTAGGTCGTTCGCTCCAAGCTGGGCTGTGTGCACGAACCCCCCGTTCAGCCCGACCGCTGCGCCTTA
TCCGGTAACTATCGTCTTGAGTCCAACCCGGTAAGACACGACTTATCGCCACTGGCAGCAGCCACTGGTA
ACAGGATTAGCAGAGCGAGGTATGTAGGCGGTGCTACAGAGTTCTTGAAGTGGTGGCCTAACTACGGCTA
CACTAGAAGAACAGTATTTGGTATCTGCGCTCTGCTGAAGCCAGTTACCTTCGGAAAAAGAGTTGGTAGC
TCTTGATCCGGCAAACAAACCACCGCTGGTAGCGGTGGTTTTTTTGTTTGCAAGCAGCAGATTACGCGCA
GAAAAAAAGGATCTCAAGAAGATCCTTTGATCTTTTCTACGGGGTCTGACGCTCAGTGGAACGAAAACTC
ACGTTAAGGGATTTTGGTCATGAGATTATCAAAAAGGATCTTCACCTAGATCCTTTTAAATTAAAAATGA
AGTTTTAAATCAAGCCCAATCTGAATAATGTTACAACCAATTAACCAATTCTGATTAGAAAAACTCATCG
AGCATCAAATGAAACTGCAATTTATTCATATCAGGATTATCAATACCATATTTTTGAAAAAGCCGTTTCT
GTAATGAAGGAGAAAACTCACCGAGGCAGTTCCATAGGATGGCAAGATCCTGGTATCGGTCTGCGATTCC
GACTCGTCCAACATCAATACAACCTATTAATTTCCCCTCGTCAAAAATAAGGTTATCAAGTGAGAAATCA
CCATGAGTGACGACTGAATCCGGTGAGAATGGCAAAAGTTTATGCATTTCTTTCCAGACTTGTTCAACAG
GCCAGCCATTACGCTCGTCATCAAAATCACTCGCATCAACCAAACCGTTATTCATTCGTGATTGCGCCTG
AGCGAGACGAAATACGCGATCGCTGTTAAAAGGACAATTACAAACAGGAATCGAATGCAACCGGCGCAGG
AACACTGCCAGCGCATCAACAATATTTTCACCTGAATCAGGATATTCTTCTAATACCTGGAATGCTGTTT
TTCCGGGGATCGCAGTGGTGAGTAACCATGCATCATCAGGAGTACGGATAAAATGCTTGATGGTCGGAAG
AGGCATAAATTCCGTCAGCCAGTTTAGTCTGACCATCTCATCTGTAACATCATTGGCAACGCTACCTTTG
CCATGTTTCAGAAACAACTCTGGCGCATCGGGCTTCCCATACAAGCGATAGATTGTCGCACCTGATTGCC
CGACATTATCGCGAGCCCATTTATACCCATATAAATCAGCATCCATGTTGGAATTTAATCGCGGCCTCGA
CGTTTCCCGTTGAATATGGCTCATAACACCCCTTGTATTACTGTTTATGTAAGCAGACAGTTTTATTGTT
CATGATGATATATTTTTATCTTGTGCAATGTAACATCAGAGATTTTGAGACACGGGCCAGAGCTGCA
